>Addgene plasmid #234998 | hDNMT3B_KO_puro | addgene full sequence | sequence record 466603 | Addgene NGS Result
CTTCAAGTAGTGTGTGCCCGTCTGTTGTGTGACTCTGGTAACTAGAGATCCCTCAGACCCTTTTAGTCAG
TGTGGAAAATCTCTAGCAGTGGCGCCCGAACAGGGACTTGAAAGCGAAAGGGAAACCAGAGGAGCTCTCT
CGACGCAGGACTCGGCTTGCTGAAGCGCGCACGGCAAGAGGCGAGGGGCGGCGACTGGTGAGTACGCCAA
AAATTTTGACTAGCGGAGGCTAGAAGGAGAGAGATGGGTGCGAGAGCGTCAGTATTAAGCGGGGGAGAAT
TAGATCGCGATGGGAAAAAATTCGGTTAAGGCCAGGGGGAAAGAAAAAATATAAATTAAAACATATAGTA
TGGGCAAGCAGGGAGCTAGAACGATTCGCAGTTAATCCTGGCCTGTTAGAAACATCAGAAGGCTGTAGAC
AAATACTGGGACAGCTACAACCATCCCTTCAGACAGGATCAGAAGAACTTAGATCATTATATAATACAGT
AGCAACCCTCTATTGTGTGCATCAAAGGATAGAGATAAAAGACACCAAGGAAGCTTTAGACAAGATAGAG
GAAGAGCAAAACAAAAGTAAGACCACCGCACAGCAAGCGGCCGCTGATCTTCAGACCTGGAGGAGGAGAT
ATGAGGGACAATTGGAGAAGTGAATTATATAAATATAAAGTAGTAAAAATTGAACCATTAGGAGTAGCAC
CCACCAAGGCAAAGAGAAGAGTGGTGCAGAGAGAAAAAAGAGCAGTGGGAATAGGAGCTTTGTTCCTTGG
GTTCTTGGGAGCAGCAGGAAGCACTATGGGCGCAGCGTCAATGACGCTGACGGTACAGGCCAGACAATTA
TTGTCTGGTATAGTGCAGCAGCAGAACAATTTGCTGAGGGCTATTGAGGCGCAACAGCATCTGTTGCAAC
TCACAGTCTGGGGCATCAAGCAGCTCCAGGCAAGAATCCTGGCTGTGGAAAGATACCTAAAGGATCAACA
GCTCCTGGGGATTTGGGGTTGCTCTGGAAAACTCATTTGCACCACTGCTGTGCCTTGGAATGCTAGTTGG
AGTAATAAATCTCTGGAACAGATTTGGAATCACACGACCTGGATGGAGTGGGACAGAGAAATTAACAATT
ACACAAGCTTAATACACTCCTTAATTGAAGAATCGCAAAACCAGCAAGAAAAGAATGAACAAGAATTATT
GGAATTAGATAAATGGGCAAGTTTGTGGAATTGGTTTAACATAACAAATTGGCTGTGGTATATAAAATTA
TTCATAATGATAGTAGGAGGCTTGGTAGGTTTAAGAATAGTTTTTGCTGTACTTTCTATAGTGAATAGAG
TTAGGCAGGGATATTCACCATTATCGTTTCAGACCCACCTCCCAACCCCGAGGGGACCCGACAGGCCCGA
AGGAATAGAAGAAGAAGGTGGAGAGAGAGACAGAGACAGATCCATTCGATTAGTGAACGGATCTCGACGG
TATCGCTAGCTTTTAAAAGAAAAGGGGGGATTGGGGGGTACAGTGCAGGGGAAAGAATAGTAGACATAAT
AGCAACAGACATACAAACTAAAGAATTACAAAAACAAATTACAAAAATTCAAAATTTTACTAGTGAGGGC
CTATTTCCCATGATTCCTTCATATTTGCATATACGATACAAGGCTGTTAGAGAGATAATTGGAATTAATT
TGACTGTAAACACAAAGATATTAGTACAAAATACGTGACGTAGAAAGTAATAATTTCTTGGGTAGTTTGC
AGTTTTAAAATTATGTTTTAAAATGGACTATCATATGCTTACCGTAACTTGAAAGTATTTCGATTTCTTG
GCTTTATATATCTTGTGGAAAGGACGAAACACCGTGCTGTTGCCCGCCGTCTCAGTTTTAGAGCTAGAAA
TAGCAAGTTAAAATAAGGCTAGTCCGTTATCAACTTGAAAAAGTGGCACCGAGTCGGTGCTTTTTTGTCT
AGAGGTACCGAATTCCAACTTTGTATAGAAAAGTTGGGCTCCGGTGCCCGTCAGTGGGCAGAGCGCACAT
CGCCCACAGTCCCCGAGAAGTTGGGGGGAGGGGTCGGCAATTGATCCGGTGCCTAGAGAAGGTGGCGCGG
GGTAAACTGGGAAAGTGATGTCGTGTACTGGCTCCGCCTTTTTCCCGAGGGTGGGGGAGAACCGTATATA
AGTGCAGTAGTCGCCGTGAACGTTCTTTTTCGCAACGGGTTTGCCGCCAGAACACAGGCAAGTTTGTACA
AAAAAGCAGGCTGCCACCATGGACTATAAGGACCACGACGGAGACTACAAGGATCATGATATTGATTACA
AAGACGATGACGATAAGATGGCCCCAAAGAAGAAGCGGAAGGTCGGTATCCACGGAGTCCCAGCAGCCGA
CAAGAAGTACAGCATCGGCCTGGACATCGGCACCAACTCTGTGGGCTGGGCCGTGATCACCGACGAGTAC
AAGGTGCCCAGCAAGAAATTCAAGGTGCTGGGCAACACCGACCGGCACAGCATCAAGAAGAACCTGATCG
GAGCCCTGCTGTTCGACAGCGGCGAAACAGCCGAGGCCACCCGGCTGAAGAGAACCGCCAGAAGAAGATA
CACCAGACGGAAGAACCGGATCTGCTATCTGCAAGAGATCTTCAGCAACGAGATGGCCAAGGTGGACGAC
AGCTTCTTCCACAGACTGGAAGAGTCCTTCCTGGTGGAAGAGGATAAGAAGCACGAGCGGCACCCCATCT
TCGGCAACATCGTGGACGAGGTGGCCTACCACGAGAAGTACCCCACCATCTACCACCTGAGAAAGAAACT
GGTGGACAGCACCGACAAGGCCGACCTGCGGCTGATCTATCTGGCCCTGGCCCACATGATCAAGTTCCGG
GGCCACTTCCTGATCGAGGGCGACCTGAACCCCGACAACAGCGACGTGGACAAGCTGTTCATCCAGCTGG
TGCAGACCTACAACCAGCTGTTCGAGGAAAACCCCATCAACGCCAGCGGCGTGGACGCCAAGGCCATCCT
GTCTGCCAGACTGAGCAAGAGCAGACGGCTGGAAAATCTGATCGCCCAGCTGCCCGGCGAGAAGAAGAAT
GGCCTGTTCGGAAACCTGATTGCCCTGAGCCTGGGCCTGACCCCCAACTTCAAGAGCAACTTCGACCTGG
CCGAGGATGCCAAACTGCAGCTGAGCAAGGACACCTACGACGACGACCTGGACAACCTGCTGGCCCAGAT
CGGCGACCAGTACGCCGACCTGTTTCTGGCCGCCAAGAACCTGTCCGACGCCATCCTGCTGAGCGACATC
CTGAGAGTGAACACCGAGATCACCAAGGCCCCCCTGAGCGCCTCTATGATCAAGAGATACGACGAGCACC
ACCAGGACCTGACCCTGCTGAAAGCTCTCGTGCGGCAGCAGCTGCCTGAGAAGTACAAAGAGATTTTCTT
CGACCAGAGCAAGAACGGCTACGCCGGCTACATTGACGGCGGAGCCAGCCAGGAAGAGTTCTACAAGTTC
ATCAAGCCCATCCTGGAAAAGATGGACGGCACCGAGGAACTGCTCGTGAAGCTGAACAGAGAGGACCTGC
TGCGGAAGCAGCGGACCTTCGACAACGGCAGCATCCCCCACCAGATCCACCTGGGAGAGCTGCACGCCAT
TCTGCGGCGGCAGGAAGATTTTTACCCATTCCTGAAGGACAACCGGGAAAAGATCGAGAAGATCCTGACC
TTCCGCATCCCCTACTACGTGGGCCCTCTGGCCAGGGGAAACAGCAGATTCGCCTGGATGACCAGAAAGA
GCGAGGAAACCATCACCCCCTGGAACTTCGAGGAAGTGGTGGACAAGGGCGCTTCCGCCCAGAGCTTCAT
CGAGCGGATGACCAACTTCGATAAGAACCTGCCCAACGAGAAGGTGCTGCCCAAGCACAGCCTGCTGTAC
GAGTACTTCACCGTGTATAACGAGCTGACCAAAGTGAAATACGTGACCGAGGGAATGAGAAAGCCCGCCT
TCCTGAGCGGCGAGCAGAAAAAGGCCATCGTGGACCTGCTGTTCAAGACCAACCGGAAAGTGACCGTGAA
GCAGCTGAAAGAGGACTACTTCAAGAAAATCGAGTGCTTCGACTCCGTGGAAATCTCCGGCGTGGAAGAT
CGGTTCAACGCCTCCCTGGGCACATACCACGATCTGCTGAAAATTATCAAGGACAAGGACTTCCTGGACA
ATGAGGAAAACGAGGACATTCTGGAAGATATCGTGCTGACCCTGACACTGTTTGAGGACAGAGAGATGAT
CGAGGAACGGCTGAAAACCTATGCCCACCTGTTCGACGACAAAGTGATGAAGCAGCTGAAGCGGCGGAGA
TACACCGGCTGGGGCAGGCTGAGCCGGAAGCTGATCAACGGCATCCGGGACAAGCAGTCCGGCAAGACAA
TCCTGGATTTCCTGAAGTCCGACGGCTTCGCCAACAGAAACTTCATGCAGCTGATCCACGACGACAGCCT
GACCTTTAAAGAGGACATCCAGAAAGCCCAGGTGTCCGGCCAGGGCGATAGCCTGCACGAGCACATTGCC
AATCTGGCCGGCAGCCCCGCCATTAAGAAGGGCATCCTGCAGACAGTGAAGGTGGTGGACGAGCTCGTGA
AAGTGATGGGCCGGCACAAGCCCGAGAACATCGTGATCGAAATGGCCAGAGAGAACCAGACCACCCAGAA
GGGACAGAAGAACAGCCGCGAGAGAATGAAGCGGATCGAAGAGGGCATCAAAGAGCTGGGCAGCCAGATC
CTGAAAGAACACCCCGTGGAAAACACCCAGCTGCAGAACGAGAAGCTGTACCTGTACTACCTGCAGAATG
GGCGGGATATGTACGTGGACCAGGAACTGGACATCAACCGGCTGTCCGACTACGATGTGGACCATATCGT
GCCTCAGAGCTTTCTGAAGGACGACTCCATCGACAACAAGGTGCTGACCAGAAGCGACAAGAACCGGGGC
AAGAGCGACAACGTGCCCTCCGAAGAGGTCGTGAAGAAGATGAAGAACTACTGGCGGCAGCTGCTGAACG
CCAAGCTGATTACCCAGAGAAAGTTCGACAATCTGACCAAGGCCGAGAGAGGCGGCCTGAGCGAACTGGA
TAAGGCCGGCTTCATCAAGAGACAGCTGGTGGAAACCCGGCAGATCACAAAGCACGTGGCACAGATCCTG
GACTCCCGGATGAACACTAAGTACGACGAGAATGACAAGCTGATCCGGGAAGTGAAAGTGATCACCCTGA
AGTCCAAGCTGGTGTCCGATTTCCGGAAGGATTTCCAGTTTTACAAAGTGCGCGAGATCAACAACTACCA
CCACGCCCACGACGCCTACCTGAACGCCGTCGTGGGAACCGCCCTGATCAAAAAGTACCCTAAGCTGGAA
AGCGAGTTCGTGTACGGCGACTACAAGGTGTACGACGTGCGGAAGATGATCGCCAAGAGCGAGCAGGAAA
TCGGCAAGGCTACCGCCAAGTACTTCTTCTACAGCAACATCATGAACTTTTTCAAGACCGAGATTACCCT
GGCCAACGGCGAGATCCGGAAGCGGCCTCTGATCGAGACAAACGGCGAAACCGGGGAGATCGTGTGGGAT
AAGGGCCGGGATTTTGCCACCGTGCGGAAAGTGCTGAGCATGCCCCAAGTGAATATCGTGAAAAAGACCG
AGGTGCAGACAGGCGGCTTCAGCAAAGAGTCTATCCTGCCCAAGAGGAACAGCGATAAGCTGATCGCCAG
AAAGAAGGACTGGGACCCTAAGAAGTACGGCGGCTTCGACAGCCCCACCGTGGCCTATTCTGTGCTGGTG
GTGGCCAAAGTGGAAAAGGGCAAGTCCAAGAAACTGAAGAGTGTGAAAGAGCTGCTGGGGATCACCATCA
TGGAAAGAAGCAGCTTCGAGAAGAATCCCATCGACTTTCTGGAAGCCAAGGGCTACAAAGAAGTGAAAAA
GGACCTGATCATCAAGCTGCCTAAGTACTCCCTGTTCGAGCTGGAAAACGGCCGGAAGAGAATGCTGGCC
TCTGCCGGCGAACTGCAGAAGGGAAACGAACTGGCCCTGCCCTCCAAATATGTGAACTTCCTGTACCTGG
CCAGCCACTATGAGAAGCTGAAGGGCTCCCCCGAGGATAATGAGCAGAAACAGCTGTTTGTGGAACAGCA
CAAGCACTACCTGGACGAGATCATCGAGCAGATCAGCGAGTTCTCCAAGAGAGTGATCCTGGCCGACGCT
AATCTGGACAAAGTGCTGTCCGCCTACAACAAGCACCGGGATAAGCCCATCAGAGAGCAGGCCGAGAATA
TCATCCACCTGTTTACCCTGACCAATCTGGGAGCCCCTGCCGCCTTCAAGTACTTTGACACCACCATCGA
CCGGAAGAGGTACACCAGCACCAAAGAGGTGCTGGACGCCACCCTGATCCACCAGAGCATCACCGGCCTG
TACGAGACACGGATCGACCTGTCTCAGCTGGGAGGCGACAAAAGGCCGGCGGCCACGAAAAAGGCCGGCC
AGGCAAAAAAGAAAAAGGGCTCCGGAGAGGGCAGGGGAAGTCTTCTAACATGCGGGGACGTGGAGGAAAA
TCCCGGCCCCATGACCGAGTACAAGCCCACGGTGCGCCTCGCCACCCGCGACGACGTCCCCAGGGCCGTA
CGCACCCTCGCCGCCGCGTTCGCCGACTACCCCGCCACGCGCCACACCGTCGATCCGGACCGCCACATCG
AGCGGGTCACCGAGCTGCAAGAACTCTTCCTCACGCGCGTCGGGCTCGACATCGGCAAGGTGTGGGTCGC
GGACGACGGCGCCGCGGTGGCGGTCTGGACCACGCCGGAGAGCGTCGAAGCGGGGGCGGTGTTCGCCGAG
ATCGGCCCGCGCATGGCCGAGTTGAGCGGTTCCCGGCTGGCCGCGCAGCAACAGATGGAAGGCCTCCTGG
CGCCGCACCGGCCCAAGGAGCCCGCGTGGTTCCTGGCCACCGTCGGCGTCTCGCCCGACCACCAGGGCAA
GGGTCTGGGCAGCGCCGTCGTGCTCCCCGGAGTGGAGGCGGCCGAGCGCGCCGGGGTGCCCGCCTTCCTG
GAGACCTCCGCGCCCCGCAACCTCCCCTTCTACGAGCGGCTCGGCTTCACCGTCACCGCCGACGTCGAGG
TGCCCGAAGGACCGCGCACCTGGTGCATGACCCGCAAGCCCGGTGCCTGAACCCAGCTTTCTTGTACAAA
GTGGTGGTACCCGATAATCAACCTCTGGATTACAAAATTTGTGAAAGATTGACTGGTATTCTTAACTATG
TTGCTCCTTTTACGCTATGTGGATACGCTGCTTTAATGCCTTTGTATCATGCTATTGCTTCCCGTATGGC
TTTCATTTTCTCCTCCTTGTATAAATCCTGGTTGCTGTCTCTTTATGAGGAGTTGTGGCCCGTTGTCAGG
CAACGTGGCGTGGTGTGCACTGTGTTTGCTGACGCAACCCCCACTGGTTGGGGCATTGCCACCACCTGTC
AGCTCCTTTCCGGGACTTTCGCTTTCCCCCTCCCTATTGCCACGGCGGAACTCATCGCCGCCTGCCTTGC
CCGCTGCTGGACAGGGGCTCGGCTGTTGGGCACTGACAATTCCGTGGTGTTGTCGGGGAAGCTGACGTCC
TTTCCATGGCTGCTCGCCTGTGTTGCCACCTGGATTCTGCGCGGGACGTCCTTCTGCTACGTCCCTTCGG
CCCTCAATCCAGCGGACCTTCCTTCCCGCGGCCTGCTGCCGGCTCTGCGGCCTCTTCCGCGTCTTCGCCT
TCGCCCTCAGACGAGTCGGATCTCCCTTTGGGCCGCCTCCCCGCATCGGCTTTAAGACCAATGACTTACA
AGGCAGCTGTAGATCTTAGCCACTTTTTAAAAGAAAAGGGGGGACTGGAAGGGCTAATTCACTCCCAACG
AAGACAAGATCTGCTTTTTGCTTGTACTGGGTCTCTCTGGTTAGACCAGATCTGAGCCTGGGAGCTCTCT
GGCTAACTAGGGAACCCACTGCTTAAGCCTCAATAAAGCTTGCCTTGAGTGCTTCAAGTAGTGTGTGCCC
GTCTGTTGTGTGACTCTGGTAACTAGAGATCCCTCAGACCCTTTTAGTCAGTGTGGAAAATCTCTAGCAG
TAGTAGTTCATGTCATCTTATTATTCAGTATTTATAACTTGCAAAGAAATGAATATCAGAGAGTGAGAGG
AACTTGTTTATTGCAGCTTATAATGGTTACAAATAAAGCAATAGCATCACAAATTTCACAAATAAAGCAT
TTTTTTCACTGCATTCTAGTTGTGGTTTGTCCAAACTCATCAATGTATCTTATCATGTCTGGCTCTAGCT
ATCCCGCCCCTAACTCCGCCCATCCCGCCCCTAACTCCGCCCAGTTCCGCCCATTCTCCGCCCCATGGCT
GACTAATTTTTTTTATTTATGCAGAGGCCGAGGCCGCCTCGGCCTCTGAGCTATTCCAGAAGTAGTGAGG
AGGCTTTTTTGGAGGCCTAGGGACGTACCCAATTCGCCCTATAGTGAGTCGTATTACGCGCGCTCACTGG
CCGTCGTTTTACAACGTCGTGACTGGGAAAACCCTGGCGTTACCCAACTTAATCGCCTTGCAGCACATCC
CCCTTTCGCCAGCTGGCGTAATAGCGAAGAGGCCCGCACCGATCGCCCTTCCCAACAGTTGCGCAGCCTG
AATGGCGAATGGG
[124 nt withheld, positions 8694-8817]
C
[91 nt withheld, positions 8819-8909]
A
[49 nt withheld, positions 8911-8959]
CCTTTGACGTTGGAGTCCACGTTCTTT
[37 nt withheld, positions 8987-9023]
ACCCTATCTCGGTCTATTCTTTTGATTTATAAGGGATTTTGCCGATTTCGGCCTATTGGTTAAAAAATGA
GCTGATTTAACAAAAATTTAACGCGAATTTTAACAAAATATTAACGCTTACAATTTAGGTGGCACTTTTC
GGGGAAATGTGCGCGGAACCCCTATTTGTTTATTTTTCTAAATACATTCAAATATGTATCCGCTCATGAG
ACAATAACCCTGATAAATGCTTCAATAATATTGAAAAAGGAAGAGTATGAGTATTCAACATTTCCGTGTC
GCCCTTATTCCCTTTTTTGCGGCATTTTGCCTTCCTGTTTTTGCTCACCCAGAAACGCTGGTGAAAGTAA
AAGATGCTGAAGATCAGTTGGGTGCACGAGTGGGTTACATCGAACTGGATCTCAACAGCGGTAAGATCCT
TGAGAGTTTTCGCCCCGAAGAACGTTTTCCAATGATGAGCACTTTTAAAGTTCTGCTATGTGGCGCGGTA
TTATCCCGTATTGACGCCGGGCAAGAGCAACTCGGTCGCCGCATACACTATTCTCAGAATGACTTGGTTG
AGTACTCACCAGTCACAGAAAAGCATCTTACGGATGGCATGACAGTAAGAGAATTATGCAGTGCTGCCAT
AACCATGAGTGATAACACTGCGGCCAACTTACTTCTGACAACGATCGGAGGACCGAAGGAGCTAACCGCT
TTTTTGCACAACATGGGGGATCATGTAACTCGCCTTGATCGTTGGGAACCGGAGCTGAATGAAGCCATAC
CAAACGACGAGCGTGACACCACGATGCCTGTAGCAATGGCAACAACGTTGCGCAAACTATTAACTGGCGA
ACTACTTACTCTAGCTTCCCGGCAACAATTAATAGACTGGATGGAGGCGGATAAAGTTGCAGGACCACTT
CTGCGCTCGGCCCTTCCGGCTGGCTGGTTTATTGCTGATAAATCTGGAGCCGGTGAGCGTGGGTCTCGCG
GTATCATTGCAGCACTGGGGCCAGATGGTAAGCCCTCCCGTATCGTAGTTATCTACACGACGGGGAGTCA
GGCAACTATGGATGAACGAAATAGACAGATCGCTGAGATAGGTGCCTCACTGATTAAGCATTGGTAACTG
TCAGACCAAGTTTACTCATATATACTTTAGATTGATTTAAAACTTCATTTTTAATTTAAAAGGATCTAGG
TGAAGATCCTTTTTGATAATCTCATGACCAAAATCCCTTAACGTGAGTTTTCGTTCCACTGAGCGTCAGA
CCCCGTAGAAAAGATCAAAGGATCTTCTTGAGATCCTTTTTTTCTGCGCGTAATCTGCTGCTTGCAAACA
AAAAAACCACCGCTACCAGCGGTGGTTTGTTTGCCGGATCAAGAGCTACCAACTCTTTTTCCGAAGGTAA
CTGGCTTCAGCAGAGCGCAGATACCAAATACTGTTCTTCTAGTGTAGCCGTAGTTAGGCCACCACTTCAA
GAACTCTGTAGCACCGCCTACATACCTCGCTCTGCTAATCCTGTTACCAGTGGCTGCTGCCAGTGGCGAT
AAGTCGTGTCTTACCGGGTTGGACTCAAGACGATAGTTACCGGATAAGGCGCAGCGGTCGGGCTGAACGG
GGGGTTCGTGCACACAGCCCAGCTTGGAGCGAACGACCTACACCGAACTGAGATACCTACAGCGTGAGCT
ATGAGAAAGCGCCACGCTTCCCGAAGAGAGAAAGGCGGACAGGTATCCGGTAAGCGGCAGGGTCGGAACA
GGAGAGCGCACGAGGGAGCTTCCAGGGGGAAACGCCTGGTATCTTTATAGTCCTGTCGGGTTTCGCCACC
TCTGACTTGAGCGTCGATTTTTGTGATGCTCGTCAGGGGGGCGGAGCCTATGGAAAAACGCCAGCAACGC
GGCCTTTTTACGGTTCCTGGCCTTTTGCTGGCCTTTTGCTCACATGTTCTTTCCTGCGTTATCCCCTGAT
TCTGTGGATAACCGTATTACCGCCTTTGAGTGAGCTGATACCGCTCGCCGCAGCCGAACGACCGAGCGCA
GCGAGTCAGTGAGCGAGGAAGCGGAAGAGCGCCCAATACGCAAACCGCCTCTCCCCGCGCGTTGGCCGAT
TCATTAATGCAGCTGGCACGACAGGTTTCCCGACTGGAAAGCGGGCAGTGAGCGCAACGCAATTAATGTG
AGTTAGCTCACTCATTAGGCACCCCAGGCTTTACACTTTATGCTTCCGGCTCGTATGTTGTGTGGAATTG
TGAGCGGATAACAATTTCACACAGGAAACAGCTATGACCATGATTACGCCAAGCGCGCAATTAACCCTCA
CTAAAGGGAACAAAAGCTGGAGCTGCAAGCTTAATGTAGTCTTATGCAATACTCTTGTAGTCTTGCAACA
TGGTAACGATGAGTTAGCAACATGCCTTACAAGGAGAGAAAAAGCACCGTGCATGCCGATTGGTGGAAGT
AAGGTGGTACGATCGTGCCTTATTAGGAAGGCAACAGACGGGTCTGACATGGATTGGACGAACCACTGAA
TTGCCGCATTGCAGAGATATTGTATTTAAGTGCCTAGCTCGATACATAAACGGGTCTCTCTGGTTAGACC
AGATCTGAGCCTGGGAGCTCTCTGGCTAACTAGGGAACCCACTGCTTAAGCCTCAATAAAGCTTGCCTTG
AGTG
Features (pLannotate 1.2.2; 34 found; start..end, strand, type, name):
    135..260     +  misc_feature   HIV-1 Ψ: packaging signal of human immunodeficiency virus type 1
    244..607     +  CDS            HIV-1 gag (fragment): gag protein from human immunodeficiency virus 1; gag
    753..986     +  misc_feature   RRE: The Rev response element (RRE) of HIV-1 allows for Rev-dependent mRNA export from the nucleus to the cytoplasm.
   1363..1463    +  CDS            Rev (fragment): human immunodeficiency virus 1 (HIV-1) Rev protein; rev; enhances nuclear export of unspliced and incompletely spliced viral mRNAs
   1481..1598    +  misc_feature   cPPT/CTS: central polypurine tract and central termination sequence of HIV-1
   1605..1845    +  promoter       U6 promoter: RNA polymerase III promoter for human U6 snRNA
   1875..1950    +  misc_RNA       gRNA scaffold: guide RNA scaffold for the Streptococcus pyogenes CRISPR/Cas9 system
   1976..1996    +  protein_bind   attB4: mutant version of attB; core recombination site for the Gateway® BP reaction BP Clonase™
   2016..2227    +  promoter       EF-1α core promoter: core promoter for human elongation factor EF-1α
   2229..2249    +  protein_bind   attB1: mutant version of attB; core recombination site for the Gateway® BP reaction BP Clonase™
   2379..3980    +  CDS            Cas9(N): N-terminal portion of Streptococcus pyogenes Cas9 (Zetsche et al., 2015)
   3981..6479    +  CDS            Cas9(C): C-terminal portion of Streptococcus pyogenes Cas9 (Zetsche et al., 2015)
   6480..6527    +  CDS            nucleoplasmin NLS: bipartite nuclear localization signal from nucleoplasmin
   6537..6590    +  CDS            T2A: 2A peptide from Thosea asigna virus capsid protein Eukaryotic ribosomes fail to insert a peptide bond between the Gly and Pro residues, yielding separate polypeptides.
   6591..7190    +  CDS            PuroR: puromycin N-acetyltransferase; pac from Streptomyces alboniger; confers resistance to puromycin
   7191..7215    -  protein_bind   attB2: mutant version of attB; recombination site for the Gateway® BP reaction BP Clonase™
   7226..7814    +  misc_feature   WPRE: woodchuck hepatitis virus posttranscriptional regulatory element
   7865..7884    +  misc_feature   cPPT/CTS (fragment): central polypurine tract and central termination sequence of HIV-1
   7886..8119    +  LTR            3' LTR (ΔU3): self-inactivating 3' long terminal repeat (LTR) from HIV-1
   8191..8312    +  polyA_signal   SV40 poly(A) signal: SV40 polyadenylation signal
   8352..8487    +  rep_origin     SV40 ori: SV40 origin of replication
   8508..8526    -  promoter       T7 promoter: promoter for bacteriophage T7 RNA polymerase
   8534..8689    +  CDS            lacZα (fragment): LacZα fragment of β-galactosidase; lacZ fragment
   8694..9122    +  rep_origin     f1 ori (sequence partly withheld): f1 bacteriophage origin of replication; arrow indicates direction of (+) strand synthesis
   9175..9279    +  promoter       AmpR promoter: bla
   9280..10140   +  CDS            AmpR: β-lactamase; bla; confers resistance to ampicillin, carbenicillin, and related antibiotics
  10311..10899   +  rep_origin     ori: high-copy-number ColE1/pMB1/pBR322/pUC origin of replication
  11082..11174   +  CDS            lacI (fragment): lac repressor; lacI; The lac repressor binds to the lac operator to inhibit transcription in E. coli. This inhibition can be relieved by adding lactose or isopropyl-β-D-thiogalactopyranoside (IPTG).
  11187..11208   +  protein_bind   CAP binding site: CAP binding activates transcription in the presence of cAMP. E. coli catabolite activator protein
  11223..11253   +  promoter       lac promoter: promoter for the E. coli lac operon
  11257..11279   +  protein_bind   lac operator (fragment): The lac repressor binds to the lac operator to inhibit transcription in E. coli. This inhibition can be relieved by adding lactose or isopropyl-β-D-thiogalactopyranoside (IPTG). lac repressor encoded by lacI
  11322..11340   +  promoter       T3 promoter: promoter for bacteriophage T3 RNA polymerase
  11368..11594   +  promoter       RSV promoter: Rous sarcoma virus enhancer/promoter
  11595..88      +  LTR            5' LTR (truncated) (across the origin): truncated 5' long terminal repeat (LTR) from HIV-1
