[The description below was written by a language model from this plasmid's Addgene catalogue record and pLannotate feature annotations shown in this document.]
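Description:
hDNMT3B_KO_puro is an all-in-one lentiviral CRISPR plasmid of 11,687 bp built on the pLV[CRISPR]-hCas9 backbone, intended for stable knockout of human DNMT3B function in mammalian cells. In bacteria it is maintained through a high-copy ColE1/pUC-type origin and selected with ampicillin via the bla gene. The backbone also carries an f1 origin, an SV40 origin, and remnants of lac and phage promoter elements.

The transfer cassette is a self-inactivating, third-generation-style design. An RSV promoter fused to a truncated HIV-1 5' LTR drives genomic RNA production in packaging cells. It is followed by the Ψ packaging signal with a gag fragment, the RRE for Rev-dependent nuclear export, and the cPPT/CTS. The cassette ends in a ΔU3 3' LTR, and an SV40 polyadenylation signal lies just downstream.

Between the LTRs sit two expression units. A human U6 Pol III promoter drives a single guide RNA, made up of the DNMT3B-targeting spacer listed in the record joined to the S. pyogenes gRNA scaffold. An EF-1α core promoter drives S. pyogenes Cas9, which the annotation splits into N- and C-terminal portions that are contiguous. Cas9 carries a nucleoplasmin nuclear localization signal and is linked through a T2A peptide to puromycin N-acetyltransferase, so nuclease and drug marker come from one transcript as separate proteins. A WPRE downstream enhances expression. Residual Gateway attB4, attB1 and attB2 sites flank the modules and appear to be assembly scars.

After packaging and transduction, integrated cells can be selected with puromycin while Cas9 and the guide disrupt DNMT3B. The associated work concerns enhancer methylation in pediatric acute megakaryoblastic leukemia.
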