Addgene plasmid #234998: hDNMT3B_KO_puro
Purpose: Stable knockout of DNMT3B function in mammalian cells
Depositing lab: Samrat Roy Choudhury. Depositing organization: Arkansas Children's Hospital Research Institute. Publication: Transcriptional rewiring by enhancer methylation in CBFA2T3-GLIS2-driven pediatric acute megakaryoblastic leukemia. Choudhury SR, Kaushal A, Biswas P, Padilla C, Sarthy JF, Chavan A, Gonzalez GA, Meshinchi S, Farrar JE. Genes Dis. 2025 Sep 6;13(1):101843. doi: 10.1016/j.gendis.2025.101843. eCollection 2026 Jan. PubMed 41141393.
Backbone
  Vector backbone: pLV[CRISPR]-hCas9
  Total vector size (bp): 11687
  Vector type: Mammalian Expression, Lentiviral, CRISPR
  Selectable markers: Puromycin
Growth in bacteria
  Bacterial resistance: Ampicillin, 100 μg/mL
  Growth temperature: 37°C
  Growth strain: NEB Stable
  Copy number: High Copy
Gene/Insert
  Gene/Insert name: hCas9 (alt name: S. pyogenes Cas9)
  gRNA/shRNA sequence: TGCTGTTGCCCGCCGTCTCA
  Species: H. sapiens (human)
  Cloning method: Ligation Independent Cloning
  Sequencing primers: 5′ acgatacaaggctgttagagaga
Terms and licenses: Academic/Nonprofit Terms; Industry Terms: Not Available to Industry
How to cite: hDNMT3B_KO_puro was a gift from Samrat Roy Choudhury (Addgene plasmid # 234998 ; http://n2t.net/addgene:234998 ; RRID:Addgene_234998)
